Addgene plasmid #242094: BsSFP
Purpose: 4'phosphopantetheinyl transferase from Bacillus subtilis
Depositing lab: Audrey Lamb. Depositing organization: University of Texas at San Antonio. Publication: Stuffed Epimerase Domains of Pyochelin Biosynthesis are Defunct Methyltransferases. Ronnebaum TA, Meneely KM, Horsman GP, Prisinzano TE, Lamb AL. Biochemistry. 2025 Sep 16;64(18):3919-3934. doi: 10.1021/acs.biochem.5c00172. Epub 2025 Aug 26. PubMed 40857142.
Backbone
  Vector backbone: pET15b-TEV
  Vector type: Bacterial Expression
Growth in bacteria
  Bacterial resistance: Ampicillin, 100 μg/mL
  Growth temperature: 37°C
  Growth strain: DH5alpha
  Copy number: High Copy
Gene/Insert
  Gene/Insert name: BsSFP
  Species: Bacillus subtilis
  Insert size (bp): 672
  GenBank ID: WP_015715234.1
  Tag / fusion protein: 6xHis (N terminal on backbone)
  Cloning method: Gene Synthesis
Terms and licenses: Academic/Nonprofit Terms; Industry Terms: Not Available to Industry
How to cite: BsSFP was a gift from Audrey Lamb (Addgene plasmid # 242094 ; http://n2t.net/addgene:242094 ; RRID:Addgene_242094)
