[The description below was written by a language model from this plasmid's Addgene catalogue record and pLannotate feature annotations shown in this document.]
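Description:
BsSFP is a bacterial expression plasmid built on pET15b-TEV, a pET15b derivative, carrying a synthesized 672 bp gene for Sfp, the 4'-phosphopantetheinyl transferase of Bacillus subtilis. The 6,383 nt sequenced plasmid is maintained in E. coli through a ColE1/pMB1-type origin and selected with ampicillin via the bla β-lactamase gene and its own promoter. The catalogue lists it as high copy, although the annotation also shows the pBR322-derived rop gene and bom region, which are normally associated with lower copy number. Several short tetracycline-resistance fragments and the tet promoter are non-functional remnants of the pBR322 lineage interrupted by the expression cassette.

Expression follows the standard pET arrangement. A T7 promoter followed by a lac operator and the T7 gene 10 ribosome binding site drives the open reading frame, and a T7 terminator lies downstream. A plasmid-borne lacI gene supplies the repressor, so transcription requires a host providing T7 RNA polymerase and is induced with IPTG. The protein carries an N-terminal 6xHis tag contributed by the backbone. The backbone name and a short tag-like match just upstream of the gene suggest a TEV protease site for tag removal, though the record does not spell this out. A short match to a T7 gene 10B-derived tag after the sfp coding region is probably backbone sequence rather than a deliberate fusion.

Sfp transfers the phosphopantetheinyl arm of coenzyme A onto a serine of carrier protein domains, converting them from apo to holo form. Recombinant, purifiable Sfp from this plasmid would serve to activate carrier domains of nonribosomal peptide synthetases, consistent with the associated work on pyochelin biosynthesis.
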