Features (pLannotate 1.2.2; 20 found; start..end, strand, type, name):
    104..208     +  promoter       AmpR promoter: bla
    209..1069    +  CDS            AmpR: β-lactamase; bla; confers resistance to ampicillin, carbenicillin, and related antibiotics
   1240..1828    +  rep_origin     ori: high-copy-number ColE1/pMB1/pBR322/pUC origin of replication
   2014..2153    -  misc_feature   bom: basis of mobility region from pBR322
   2255..2446    -  CDS            rop: Rop protein, which maintains plasmids at low copy number; rop
   2463..2843    +  CDS            YPB1_ECOLX: Protein predicted: Swiss-Prot protein existence level 4. From Escherichia coli.
   3085..3709    -  CDS            TcR (fragment): tetracycline efflux protein; tet; confers resistance to tetracycline
   3724..3745    -  protein_bind   CAP binding site: CAP binding activates transcription in the presence of cAMP. E. coli catabolite activator protein
   3758..4840    -  CDS            lacI: lac repressor; lacI; The lac repressor binds to the lac operator to inhibit transcription in E. coli. This inhibition can be relieved by adding lactose or isopropyl-β-D-thiogalactopyranoside (IPTG).
   4841..4918    -  promoter       lacI promoter: lacI
   4926..5205    -  CDS            TcR (fragment): tetracycline efflux protein; tet; confers resistance to tetracycline
   5227..5245    +  promoter       T7 promoter: promoter for bacteriophage T7 RNA polymerase
   5246..5270    +  protein_bind   lac operator: The lac repressor binds to the lac operator to inhibit transcription in E. coli. This inhibition can be relieved by adding lactose or isopropyl-β-D-thiogalactopyranoside (IPTG). lac repressor encoded by lacI
   5285..5307    +  RBS            RBS: efficient ribosome binding site from bacteriophage T7 gene 10 (Olins and Rangwala, 1989)
   5326..5342    +  CDS            capTEV™ (fragment): composite tag for in vivo biotinylation, TEV protease cleavage, and 6xHis tagging
   5380..6051    +  CDS            sfp: SFP_BACSU - Also known as lpa-8. Experimental evidence at protein level: Swiss-Prot protein existence level 1. Activates the seven peptidyl carrier protein (PCP) domains of the first three subunits (SrfAA, SrfAB and SrfAC) of surfactin synthetase by transferring the 4'-phosphopantetheinyl moiety of coenzyme A (CoA) to a serine residue. Required for cells of B.subtilis to become producers of the lipopeptide antibiotics surfactin and plipastatin B1. From Bacillus subtilis (strain 168).
   6067..6116    +  CDS            SET1 (fragment): solubility-enhancement tag derived from T7 phage gene 10B
   6124..6171    +  terminator     T7 terminator: transcription terminator for bacteriophage T7 RNA polymerase
   6194..6298    -  CDS            TcR (fragment): tetracycline efflux protein; tet; confers resistance to tetracycline
   6346..6374    -  promoter       tet promoter: E. coli promoter for tetracycline efflux protein gene
>Addgene plasmid #242094 | BsSFP | addgene full sequence | sequence record 486668 | Addgene NGS Result
TTCTTGAAGACGAAAGGGCCTCGTGATACGCCTATTTTTATAGGTTAATGTCATGATAATAATGGTTTCT
TAGACGTCAGGTGGCACTTTTCGGGGAAATGTGCGCGGAACCCCTATTTGTTTATTTTTCTAAATACATT
CAAATATGTATCCGCTCATGAGACAATAACCCTGATAAATGCTTCAATAATATTGAAAAAGGAAGAGTAT
GAGTATTCAACATTTCCGTGTCGCCCTTATTCCCTTTTTTGCGGCATTTTGCCTTCCTGTTTTTGCTCAC
CCAGAAACGCTGGTGAAAGTAAAAGATGCTGAAGATCAGTTGGGTGCACGAGTGGGTTACATCGAACTGG
ATCTCAACAGCGGTAAGATCCTTGAGAGTTTTCGCCCCGAAGAACGTTTTCCAATGATGAGCACTTTTAA
AGTTCTGCTATGTGGCGCGGTATTATCCCGTGTTGACGCCGGGCAAGAGCAACTCGGTCGCCGCATACAC
TATTCTCAGAATGACTTGGTTGAGTACTCACCAGTCACAGAAAAGCATCTTACGGATGGCATGACAGTAA
GAGAATTATGCAGTGCTGCCATAACCATGAGTGATAACACTGCGGCCAACTTACTTCTGACAACGATCGG
AGGACCGAAGGAGCTAACCGCTTTTTTGCACAACATGGGGGATCATGTAACTCGCCTTGATCGTTGGGAA
CCGGAGCTGAATGAAGCCATACCAAACGACGAGCGTGACACCACGATGCCTGCAGCAATGGCAACAACGT
TGCGCAAACTATTAACTGGCGAACTACTTACTCTAGCTTCCCGGCAACAATTAATAGACTGGATGGAGGC
GGATAAAGTTGCAGGACCACTTCTGCGCTCGGCCCTTCCGGCTGGCTGGTTTATTGCTGATAAATCTGGA
GCCGGTGAGCGTGGGTCTCGCGGTATCATTGCAGCACTGGGGCCAGATGGTAAGCCCTCCCGTATCGTAG
TTATCTACACGACGGGGAGTCAGGCAACTATGGATGAACGAAATAGACAGATCGCTGAGATAGGTGCCTC
ACTGATTAAGCATTGGTAACTGTCAGACCAAGTTTACTCATATATACTTTAGATTGATTTAAAACTTCAT
TTTTAATTTAAAAGGATCTAGGTGAAGATCCTTTTTGATAATCTCATGACCAAAATCCCTTAACGTGAGT
TTTCGTTCCACTGAGCGTCAGACCCCGTAGAAAAGATCAAAGGATCTTCTTGAGATCCTTTTTTTCTGCG
CGTAATCTGCTGCTTGCAAACAAAAAAACCACCGCTACCAGCGGTGGTTTGTTTGCCGGATCAAGAGCTA
CCAACTCTTTTTCCGAAGGTAACTGGCTTCAGCAGAGCGCAGATACCAAATACTGTCCTTCTAGTGTAGC
CGTAGTTAGGCCACCACTTCAAGAACTCTGTAGCACCGCCTACATACCTCGCTCTGCTAATCCTGTTACC
AGTGGCTGCTGCCAGTGGCGATAAGTCGTGTCTTACCGGGTTGGACTCAAGACGATAGTTACCGGATAAG
GCGCAGCGGTCGGGCTGAACGGGGGGTTCGTGCACACAGCCCAGCTTGGAGCGAACGACCTACACCGAAC
TGAGATACCTACAGCGTGAGCTATGAGAAAGCGCCACGCTTCCCGAAGGGAGAAAGGCGGACAGGTATCC
GGTAAGCGGCAGGGTCGGAACAGGAGAGCGCACGAGGGAGCTTCCAGGGGGAAACGCCTGGTATCTTTAT
AGTCCTGTCGGGTTTCGCCACCTCTGACTTGAGCGTCGATTTTTGTGATGCTCGTCAGGGGGGCGGAGCC
TATGGAAAAACGCCAGCAACGCGGCCTTTTTACGGTTCCTGGCCTTTTGCTGGCCTTTTGCTCACATGTT
CTTTCCTGCGTTATCCCCTGATTCTGTGGATAACCGTATTACCGCCTTTGAGTGAGCTGATACCGCTCGC
CGCAGCCGAACGACCGAGCGCAGCGAGTCAGTGAGCGAGGAAGCGGAAGAGCGCCTGATGCGGTATTTTC
TCCTTACGCATCTGTGCGGTATTTCACACCGCAATGGTGCACTCTCAGTACAATCTGCTCTGATGCCGCA
TAGTTAAGCCAGTATACACTCCGCTATCGCTACGTGACTGGGTCATGGCTGCGCCCCGACACCCGCCAAC
ACCCGCTGACGCGCCCTGACGGGCTTGTCTGCTCCCGGCATCCGCTTACAGACAAGCTGTGACCGTCTCC
GGGAGCTGCATGTGTCAGAGGTTTTCACCGTCATCACCGAAACGCGCGAGGCAGCTGCGGTAAAGCTCAT
CAGCGTGGTCGTGAAGCGATTCACAGATGTCTGCCTGTTCATCCGCGTCCAGCTCGTTGAGTTTCTCCAG
AAGCGTTAATGTCTGGCTTCTGATAAAGCGGGCCATGTTAAGGGCGGTTTTTTCCTGTTTGGTCACTGAT
GCCTCCGTGTAAGGGGGATTTCTGTTCATGGGGGTAATGATACCGATGAAACGAGAGAGGATGCTCACGA
TACGGGTTACTGATGATGAACATGCCCGGTTACTGGAACGTTGTGAGGGTAAACAACTGGCGGTATGGAT
GCGGCGGGACCAGAGAAAAATCACTCAGGGTCAATGCCAGCGCTTCGTTAATACAGATGTAGGTGTTCCA
CAGGGTAGCCAGCAGCATCCTGCGATGCAGATCCGGAACATAATGGTGCAGGGCGCTGACTTCCGCGTTT
CCAGACTTTACGAAACACGGAAACCGAAGACCATTCATGTTGTTGCTCAGGTCGCAGACGTTTTGCAGCA
GCAGTCGCTTCACGTTCGCTCGCGTATCGGTGATTCATTCTGCTAACCAGTAAGGCAACCCCGCCAGCCT
AGCCGGGTCCTCAACGACAGGAGCACGATCATGCGCACCCGTGGCCAGGACCCAACGCTGCCCGAGATGC
GCCGCGTGCGGCTGCTGGAGATGGCGGACGCGATGGATATGTTCTGCCAAGGGTTGGTTTGCGCATTCAC
AGTTCTCCGCAAGAATTGATTGGCTCCAATTCTTGGAGTGGTGAATCCGTTAGCGAGGTGCCGCCGGCTT
CCATTCAGGTCGAGGTGGCCCGGCTCCATGCACCGCGACGCAACGCGGGGAGGCAGACAAGGTATAGGGC
GGCGCCTACAATCCATGCCAACCCGTTCCATGTGCTCGCCGAGGCGGCATAAATCGCCGTGACGATCAGC
GGTCCAATGATCGAAGTTAGGCTGGTAAGAGCCGCGAGCGATCCTTGAAGCTGTCCCTGATGGTCGTCAT
CTACCTGCCTGGACAGCATGGCCTGCAACGCGGGCATCCCGATGCCGCCGGAAGCGAGAAGAATCATAAT
GGGGAAGGCCATCCAGCCTCGCGTCGCGAACGCCAGCAAGACGTAGCCCAGCGCGTCGGCCGCCATGCCG
GCGATAATGGCCTGCTTCTCGCCGAAACGTTTGGTGGCGGGACCAGTGACGAAGGCTTGAGCGAGGGCGT
GCAAGATTCCGAATACCGCAAGCGACAGGCCGATCATCGTCGCGCTCCAGCGAAAGCGGTCCTCGCCGAA
AATGACCCAGAGCGCTGCCGGCACCTGTCCTACGAGTTGCATGATAAAGAAGACAGTCATAAGTGCGGCG
ACGATAGTCATGCCCCGCGCCCACCGGAAGGAGCTGACTGGGTTGAAGGCTCTCAAGGGCATCGGTCGAG
ATCCCGGTGCCTAATGAGTGAGCTAACTTACATTAATTGCGTTGCGCTCACTGCCCGCTTTCCAGTCGGG
AAACCTGTCGTGCCAGCTGCATTAATGAATCGGCCAACGCGCGGGGAGAGGCGGTTTGCGTATTGGGCGC
CAGGGTGGTTTTTCTTTTCACCAGTGAGACGGGCAACAGCTGATTGCCCTTCACCGCCTGGCCCTGAGAG
AGTTGCAGCAAGCGGTCCACGCTGGTTTGCCCCAGCAGGCGAAAATCCTGTTTGATGGTGGTTAACGGCG
GGATATAACATGAGCTGTCTTCGGTATCGTCGTATCCCACTACCGAGATATCCGCACCAACGCGCAGCCC
GGACTCGGTAATGGCGCGCATTGCGCCCAGCGCCATCTGATCGTTGGCAACCAGCATCGCAGTGGGAACG
ATGCCCTCATTCAGCATTTGCATGGTTTGTTGAAAACCGGACATGGCACTCCAGTCGCCTTCCCGTTCCG
CTATCGGCTGAATTTGATTGCGAGTGAGATATTTATGCCAGCCAGCCAGACGCAGACGCGCCGAGACAGA
ACTTAATGGGCCCGCTAACAGCGCGATTTGCTGGTGACCCAATGCGACCAGATGCTCCACGCCCAGTCGC
GTACCGTCTTCATGGGAGAAAATAATACTGTTGATGGGTGTCTGGTCAGAGACATCAAGAAATAACGCCG
GAACATTAGTGCAGGCAGCTTCCACAGCAATGGCATCCTGGTCATCCAGCGGATAGTTAATGATCAGCCC
ACTGACGCGTTGCGCGAGAAGATTGTGCACCGCCGCTTTACAGGCTTCGACGCCGCTTCGTTCTACCATC
GACACCACCACGCTGGCACCCAGTTGATCGGCGCGAGATTTAATCGCCGCGACAATTTGCGACGGCGCGT
GCAGGGCCAGACTGGAGGTGGCAACGCCAATCAGCAACGACTGTTTGCCCGCCAGTTGTTGTGCCACGCG
GTTGGGAATGTAATTCAGCTCCGCCATCGCCGCTTCCACTTTTTCCCGCGTTTTCGCAGAAACGTGGCTG
GCCTGGTTCACCACGCGGGAAACGGTCTGATAAGAGACACCGGCATACTCTGCGACATCGTATAACGTTA
CTGGTTTCACATTCACCACCCTGAATTGACTCTCTTCCGGGCGCTATCATGCCATACCGCGAAAGGTTTT
GCGCCATTCGATGGTGTCCGGGATCTCGACGCTCTCCCTTATGCGACTCCTGCATTAGGAAGCAGCCCAG
TAGTAGGTTGAGGCCGTTGAGCACCGCCGCCGCAAGGAATGGTGCATGCAAGGAGATGGCGCCCAACAGT
CCCCCGGCCACGGGGCCTGCCACCATACCCACGCCGAAACAAGCGCTCATGAGCCCGAAGTGGCGAGCCC
GATCTTCCCCATCGGTGATGTCGGCGATATAGGCGCCAGCAACCGCACCTGTGGCGCCGGTGATGCCGGC
CACGATGCGTCCGGCGTAGAGGATCGAGATCTCGATCCCGCGAAATTAATACGACTCACTATAGGGGAAT
TGTGAGCGGATAACAATTCCCCTCTAGAAATAATTTTGTTTAACTTTAAGAAGGAGATATACCATGGGCA
GCAGCCATCATCATCATCATCACAGCAGCGGCAGAGAAAACTTGTATTTCCAGGGCCATATGAAGATTTA
CGGTATCTATATGGATCGTCCGCTGAGCCAGGAAGAGAACGAGCGTTTCATGACCTTTATTAGCCCGGAG
AAGCGTGAAAAATGCCGTCGTTTCTACCACAAAGAAGACGCGCACCGTACCCTGCTGGGTGATGTGCTGG
TTCGTAGCGTGATTAGCCGTCAGTACCAACTGGACAAGAGCGATATCCGTTTTAGCACCCAGGAGTATGG
CAAACCGTGCATCCCGGACCTGCCGGATGCGCACTTCAACATTAGCCACAGCGGTCGTTGGGTTATCGGC
GCGTTTGACAGCCAACCGATCGGCATTGATATCGAGAAGACCAAACCGATTAGCCTGGAAATCGCGAAGC
GTTTCTTTAGCAAAACCGAGTATAGCGATCTGCTGGCGAAGGACAAAGATGAACAGACCGACTACTTCTA
TCACCTGTGGAGCATGAAGGAGAGCTTTATTAAGCAAGAAGGTAAGGGTCTGAGCCTGCCGCTGGACAGC
TTCAGCGTGCGTCTGCACCAGGATGGTCAAGTTAGCATTGAGCTGCCGGACAGCCACAGCCCGTGCTACA
TCAAGACCTATGAAGTGGACCCGGGCTACAAAATGGCGGTTTGCGCGGCGCACCCGGACTTTCCGGAAGA
TATCACCATGGTTAGCTATGAGGAACTGCTGTAACTCGAGGATCCGGCTGCTAACAAAGCCCGAAAGGAA
GCTGAGTTGGCTGCTGCCACCGCTGAGCAATAACTAGCATAACCCCTTGGGGCCTCTAAACGGGTCTTGA
GGGGTTTTTTGCTGAAAGGAGGAACTATATCCGGATATCCCGCAAGAGGCCCGGCAGTACCGGCATAACC
AAGCCTATGCCTACAGCATCCAGGGTGACGGTGCCGAGGATGACGATGAGCGCATTGTTAGATTTCATAC
ACGGTGCCTGACTGCGTTAGCAATTTAACTGTGATAAACTACCGCATTAAAGCTTATCGATGATAAGCTG
TCAAACATGAGAA
