>Addgene plasmid #242094 | BsSFP | depositor partial sequence | sequence record 477452 | BsSFP sequence 684 bps
CATATGAAGATTTACGGTATCTATATGGATCGTCCGCTGAGCCAGGAAGAGAACGAGCGTTTCATGACCT
TTATTAGCCCGGAGAAGCGTGAAAAATGCCGTCGTTTCTACCACAAAGAAGACGCGCACCGTACCCTGCT
GGGTGATGTGCTGGTTCGTAGCGTGATTAGCCGTCAGTACCAACTGGACAAGAGCGATATCCGTTTTAGC
ACCCAGGAGTATGGCAAACCGTGCATCCCGGACCTGCCGGATGCGCACTTCAACATTAGCCACAGCGGTC
GTTGGGTTATCGGCGCGTTTGACAGCCAACCGATCGGCATTGATATCGAGAAGACCAAACCGATTAGCCT
GGAAATCGCGAAGCGTTTCTTTAGCAAAACCGAGTATAGCGATCTGCTGGCGAAGGACAAAGATGAACAG
ACCGACTACTTCTATCACCTGTGGAGCATGAAGGAGAGCTTTATTAAGCAAGAAGGTAAGGGTCTGAGCC
TGCCGCTGGACAGCTTCAGCGTGCGTCTGCACCAGGATGGTCAAGTTAGCATTGAGCTGCCGGACAGCCA
CAGCCCGTGCTACATCAAGACCTATGAAGTGGACCCGGGCTACAAAATGGCGGTTTGCGCGGCGCACCCG
GACTTTCCGGAAGATATCACCATGGTTAGCTATGAGGAACTGCTGTAACTCGAG
